Addgene plasmid #153980: SARS_COV2_ORF10_HA_BASU
Purpose: Express Orf10 gene along with HA and BASU
Depositing lab: Paul Khavari. Depositing organization: Stanford University. Publication: The proximal proteome of 17 SARS-CoV-2 proteins links to disrupted antiviral signaling and host translation. Meyers JM, Ramanathan M, Shanderson RL, Beck A, Donohue L, Ferguson I, Guo MG, Rao DS, Miao W, Reynolds D, Yang X, Zhao Y, Yang YY, Blish C, Wang Y, Khavari PA. PLoS Pathog. 2021 Oct 1;17(10):e1009412. doi: 10.1371/journal.ppat.1009412. PubMed 34597346.
Backbone
  Vector backbone: EF1-alpha-promoter
  Vector type: Mammalian Expression, Lentiviral
Growth in bacteria
  Bacterial resistance: Ampicillin, 100 μg/mL
  Growth temperature: 37°C
  Growth strain: NEB Stable
  Copy number: High Copy
Gene/Insert
  Gene/Insert name: orf10
  Species: Severe acute respiratory syndrome coronavirus 2
  Entrez Gene: ORF10 (a.k.a. GU280_gp11)
  Cloning method: Restriction Enzyme; 5′ cloning site Unknown (unknown if destroyed); 3′ cloning site Unknown (unknown if destroyed)
  Sequencing primers: 5′ EF1a-F
Terms and licenses: Academic/Nonprofit Terms; Industry Terms: Not Available to Industry
How to cite: SARS_COV2_ORF10_HA_BASU was a gift from Paul Khavari (Addgene plasmid # 153980 ; http://n2t.net/addgene:153980 ; RRID:Addgene_153980)
