[The description below was written by a language model from this plasmid's Addgene catalogue record and pLannotate feature annotations shown in this document.]
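Description:
SARS_COV2_ORF10_HA_BASU is an HIV-1-based lentiviral transfer plasmid for mammalian expression of the SARS-CoV-2 accessory protein ORF10 together with an HA epitope and BASU, an engineered biotin ligase derived from Bacillus subtilis BirA. In bacteria it is maintained through a high-copy ColE1/pUC-type origin and selected with ampicillin via the β-lactamase gene. Remnants of a lac promoter/operator region sit in the backbone. The viral framework comprises two LTR elements, both annotated as truncated, with adjacent nef-derived sequence, the Ψ packaging signal with a gag fragment, the Rev response element for Rev-dependent export of the genomic RNA, and the cPPT/CTS, so that the cassette between the LTRs can be packaged and integrated into target cells when helper functions are supplied in trans.

Expression is driven by the human EF-1α promoter with portions of its first intron. The feature table does not annotate ORF10 itself, which is a very short coding sequence. An unannotated gap between the intron and the HA tag is the likely location, which would place ORF10 at the N-terminus of an ORF10-HA-BASU fusion, though the record does not state the orientation explicitly. Only a partial match to an HA tag is detected, directly followed by the BirA-derived sequence. Downstream, an EMCV IRES allows translation of puromycin N-acetyltransferase from the same transcript, linking drug selection of transduced cells to fusion expression, and a WPRE enhances transcript stability and expression. The associated study used such constructs for proximity-dependent biotinylation to map host proteins neighbouring individual SARS-CoV-2 proteins, with the HA tag allowing detection of the fusion.
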