Features (pLannotate 1.2.2; 25 found; start..end, strand, type, name):
    377..634     +  LTR            5' LTR (truncated): truncated 5' long terminal repeat (LTR) from HIV-1
    681..806     +  misc_feature   HIV-1 Ψ: packaging signal of human immunodeficiency virus type 1
    790..1128    +  CDS            HIV-1 gag (fragment): gag protein from human immunodeficiency virus 1; gag
   1303..1536    +  misc_feature   RRE: The Rev response element (RRE) of HIV-1 allows for Rev-dependent mRNA export from the nucleus to the cytoplasm.
   1913..2013    +  CDS            Rev (fragment): human immunodeficiency virus 1 (HIV-1) Rev protein; rev; enhances nuclear export of unspliced and incompletely spliced viral mRNAs
   2028..2143    +  misc_feature   cPPT/CTS: central polypurine tract and central termination sequence of HIV-1 (lacking the first T)
   2356..2567    +  promoter       EF-1α core promoter: core promoter for human elongation factor EF-1α
   2568..2681    +  intron         EF-1α intron A (fragment): intron upstream of the start codon of human EF-1α
   3307..3510    +  intron         EF-1α intron A: truncated intron upstream of the start codon of human EF-1α
   3709..3734    +  CDS            3xHA (fragment): three tandem HA epitope tags
   3736..4512    +  CDS            birA (fragment): BIRA_BACSU - Experimental evidence at protein level: Swiss-Prot protein existence level 1. Acts both as a biotin--[acetyl-CoA-carboxylase] ligase and a repressor. From Bacillus subtilis (strain 168).
   4656..5118    +  misc_feature   IRES: internal ribosome entry site (IRES) of the encephalomyocarditis virus (EMCV)
   5151..5748    +  CDS            PuroR (fragment): puromycin N-acetyltransferase; pac from Streptomyces alboniger; confers resistance to puromycin
   5764..6352    +  misc_feature   WPRE: woodchuck hepatitis virus posttranscriptional regulatory element
   6369..6887    +  CDS            nef (fragment): NEF_HV1BR - Experimental evidence at protein level: Swiss-Prot protein existence level 1. Extracellular Nef protein targets CD4(+) T-lymphocytes for apoptosis by interacting with CXCR4 surface receptors (PubMed:14990729). From Human immunodeficiency virus type 1 group M subtype B (isolate BRU/LAI) (HIV-1).
   6935..7192    +  LTR            5' LTR (truncated): truncated 5' long terminal repeat (LTR) from HIV-1
   7344..7360    -  protein_bind   lac operator: The lac repressor binds to the lac operator to inhibit transcription in E. coli. This inhibition can be relieved by adding lactose or isopropyl-β-D-thiogalactopyranoside (IPTG). lac repressor encoded by lacI
   7368..7398    -  promoter       lac promoter: promoter for the E. coli lac operon
   7413..7434    -  protein_bind   CAP binding site: CAP binding activates transcription in the presence of cAMP. E. coli catabolite activator protein
   7447..7539    -  CDS            lacI (fragment): lac repressor; lacI; The lac repressor binds to the lac operator to inhibit transcription in E. coli. This inhibition can be relieved by adding lactose or isopropyl-β-D-thiogalactopyranoside (IPTG).
   7722..8310    -  rep_origin     ori: high-copy-number ColE1/pMB1/pBR322/pUC origin of replication
   8481..9341    -  CDS            AmpR: β-lactamase; bla; confers resistance to ampicillin, carbenicillin, and related antibiotics
   9342..9446    -  promoter       AmpR promoter: bla
   9494..9628    +  polyA_signal   SV40 poly(A) signal: SV40 polyadenylation signal
   9795..329     +  CDS            nef (fragment) (across the origin): NEF_HV1BR - Experimental evidence at protein level: Swiss-Prot protein existence level 1. Extracellular Nef protein targets CD4(+) T-lymphocytes for apoptosis by interacting with CXCR4 surface receptors (PubMed:14990729). From Human immunodeficiency virus type 1 group M subtype B (isolate BRU/LAI) (HIV-1).
>Addgene plasmid #153980 | SARS_COV2_ORF10_HA_BASU | addgene full sequence | sequence record 300123 | Addgene NGS Result
TGGAAGGGCTAATTCACTCCCAAAGAAGACAAGATATCCTTGATCTGTGGATCTACCACACACAAGGCTA
CTTCCCTGATTAGCAGAACTACACACCAGGGCCAGGGGTCAGATATCCACTGACCTTTGGATGGTGCTAC
AAGCTAGTACCAGTTGAGCCAGATAAGGTAGAAGAGGCCAATAAAGGAGAGAACACCAGCTTGTTACACC
CTGTGAGCCTGCATGGGATGGATGACCCGGAGAGAGAAGTGTTAGAGTGGAGGTTTGACAGCCGCCTAGC
ATTTCATCACGTGGCCCGAGAGCTGCATCCGGAGTACTTCAAGAACTGCTGATATCGAGCTTGCTACAAG
GGACTTTCCGCTGGGGACTTTCCAGGGAGGCGTGGCCTGGGCGGGACTGGGGAGTGGCGAGCCCTCAGAT
CCTGCATATAAGCAGCTGCTTTTTGCCTGTACTGGGTCTCTCTGGTTAGACCAGATCTGAGCCTGGGAGC
TCTCTGGCTAACTAGGGAACCCACTGCTTAAGCCTCAATAAAGCTTGCCTTGAGTGCTTCAAGTAGTGTG
TGCCCGTCTGTTGTGTGACTCTGGTAACTAGAGATCCCTCAGACCCTTTTAGTCAGTGTGGAAAATCTCT
AGCAGTGGCGCCCGAACAGGGACTTGAAAGCGAAAGGGAAACCAGAGGAGCTCTCTCGACGCAGGACTCG
GCTTGCTGAAGCGCGCACGGCAAGAGGCGAGGGGCGGCGACTGGTGAGTACGCCAAAAATTTTGACTAGC
GGAGGCTAGAAGGAGAGAGATGGGTGCGAGAGCGTCAGTATTAAGCGGGGGAGAATTAGATCGCGATGGG
AAAAAATTCGGTTAAGGCCAGGGGGAAAGAAAAAATATAAATTAAAACATATAGTATGGGCAAGCAGGGA
GCTAGAACGATTCGCAGTTAATCCTGGCCTGTTAGAAACATCAGAAGGCTGTAGACAAATACTGGGACAG
CTACAACCATCCCTTCAGACAGGATCAGAAGAACTTAGATCATTATATAATACAGTAGCAACCCTCTATT
GTGTGCATCAAAGGATAGAGATAAAAGACACCAAGGAAGCTTTAGACAAGATAGAGGAAGAGCAAAACAA
AAGTAAGACCACCGCACAGCAAGCGGCCGGCCGCTGATCTTCAGACCTGGAGGAGGAGATATGAGGGACA
ATTGGAGAAGTGAATTATATAAATATAAAGTAGTAAAAATTGAACCATTAGGAGTAGCACCCACCAAGGC
AAAGAGAAGAGTGGTGCAGAGAGAAAAAAGAGCAGTGGGAATAGGAGCTTTGTTCCTTGGGTTCTTGGGA
GCAGCAGGAAGCACTATGGGCGCAGCGTCAATGACGCTGACGGTACAGGCCAGACAATTATTGTCTGGTA
TAGTGCAGCAGCAGAACAATTTGCTGAGGGCTATTGAGGCGCAACAGCATCTGTTGCAACTCACAGTCTG
GGGCATCAAGCAGCTCCAGGCAAGAATCCTGGCTGTGGAAAGATACCTAAAGGATCAACAGCTCCTGGGG
ATTTGGGGTTGCTCTGGAAAACTCATTTGCACCACTGCTGTGCCTTGGAATGCTAGTTGGAGTAATAAAT
CTCTGGAACAGATTTGGAATCACACGACCTGGATGGAGTGGGACAGAGAAATTAACAATTACACAAGCTT
AATACACTCCTTAATTGAAGAATCGCAAAACCAGCAAGAAAAGAATGAACAAGAATTATTGGAATTAGAT
AAATGGGCAAGTTTGTGGAATTGGTTTAACATAACAAATTGGCTGTGGTATATAAAATTATTCATAATGA
TAGTAGGAGGCTTGGTAGGTTTAAGAATAGTTTTTGCTGTACTTTCTATAGTGAATAGAGTTAGGCAGGG
ATATTCACCATTATCGTTTCAGACCCACCTCCCAACCCCGAGGGGACCCGACAGGCCCGAAGGAATAGAA
GAAGAAGGTGGAGAGAGAGACAGAGACAGATCCATTCGATTAGTGAACGGATCTCGACGGTATCGCCTTT
AAAAGAAAAGGGGGGATTGGGGGGTACAGTGCAGGGGAAAGAATAGTAGACATAATAGCAACAGACATAC
AAACTAAAGAATTACAAAAACAAATTACAAAAATTCAAAATTTTCGGGTTTATTACAGGGACAGCAGAGA
TCCAGTTTATCGATGAGTAATTCATACAAAAGGACTCGCCCCTGCCTTGGGGAATCCCAGGGACCGTCGT
TAAACTCCCACTAACGTAGAACCCAGAGATCGCTGCGTTCCCGCCCCCTCACCCGCCCGCTCTCGTCATC
ACTGAGGTGGAGAAGAGCATGCGTGAGGCTCCGGTGCCCGTCAGTGGGCAGAGCGCACATCGCCCACAGT
CCCCGAGAAGTTGGGGGGAGGGGTCGGCAATTGAACCGGTGCCTAGAGAAGGTGGCGCGGGGTAAACTGG
GAAAGTGATGTCGTGTACTGGCTCCGCCTTTTTCCCGAGGGTGGGGGAGAACCGTATATAAGTGCAGTAG
TCGCCGTGAACGTTCTTTTTCGCAACGGGTTTGCCGCCAGAACACAGGTAAGTGCCGTGTGTGGTTCCCG
CGGGCCTGGCCTCTTTACGGGTTATGGCCCTTGCGTGCCTTGAATTACTTCCACGCCCCTGGCTGCAGTA
CGTGATTCTTGATCCCGAGCTTCGGGTTGGAAGTGGGTGGGAGAGTTCGAGGCCTTGCGCTTAAGGAGCC
CCTTCGCCTCGTGCTTGAGTTGAGGCCTGGCTTGGGCGCTGGGGCCGCCGCGTGCGAATCTGGTGGCACC
TTCGCGCCTGTCTCGCTGCTTTCGATAAGTCTCTAGCCATTTAAAATTTTTGATGACCTGCTGCGACGCT
TTTTTTCTGGCAAGATAGTCTTGTAAATGCGGGCCAAGATCTGCACACTGGTATTTCGGTTTTTGGGGCC
GCGGGCGGCGACGGGGCCCGTGCGTCCCAGCGCACATGTTCGGCGAGGCGGGGCCTGCGAGCGCGGCCAC
CGAGAATCGGACGGGGGTAGTCTCAAGCTGGCCGGCCTGCTCTGGTGCCTGGCCTCGCGCCGCCGTGTAT
CGCCCCGCCCTGGGCGGCAAGGCTGGCCCGGTCGGCACCAGTTGCGTGAGCGGAAAGATGGCCGCTTCCC
GGCCCTGCTGCAGGGAGCTCAAAATGGAGGACGCGGCGCTCGGGAGAGCGGGCGGGTGAGTCACCCACAC
AAAGGAAAAGGGCCTTTCCGTCCTCAGCCGTCGCTTCATGTGACTCCACGGAGTACCGGGCGCCGTCCAG
GCACCTCGATTAGTTCTCGAGCTTTTGGAGTACGTCGTCTTTAGGTTGGGGGGAGGGGTTTTATGCGATG
GAGTTTCCCCACACTGAGTGGGTGGAGACTGAAGTTAGGCCAGCTTGGCACTTGATGTAATTCTCCTTGG
AATTTGCCCTTTTTGAGTTTGGATCTTGGTTCATTCTCAAGCCTCAGACAGTGGTTCAAAGTTTTTTTCT
TCCATTTCAGGTGTCGTGAGGATCTATTTCCGGTGAATTCGCCGCCACCATGGGCTACATCAATGTCTTC
GCCTTTCCTTTCACCATCTATTCTCTCTTGTTGTGTCGCATGAACTCTAGGAATTACATAGCTCAGGTCG
ATGTTGTAAACTTCAATCTCACACTCGAAGGCGGCGGGGGATGGAGCCATCCACAATTCGAGAAAGGCTA
CCCATACGATGTGCCTGACTATGCTGGCAAGTTGTCTGAATCAGAGATTAGGTTTGGACTGAAAACGGAG
GTGATGGGCCAACATCTTATCTATCACGATGTTTTGTCCAGCACACAAAAGACAGCCCATGAATTGGCAA
ATAACAATGCCCCCGAGGGTACCCTCGTGGTTGCAGATAAACAGACAGCCGGTAGGGGCGGGATGAGCCG
AGTGTGGCATTCTCAAGAAGGAAACGGAGTATGGATGAGTTTGATATTGCGCCCGGACATTCCGCTCCAA
AAGACGCCCCAACTTACCTTGCTGGCAGCTGTAGCGGTGGTTCAGGGAATAGAAGAGGCCGCGGGCATAC
AGACTGATATAAAGTGGCCGAACGACATACTCATTAACGGGAAAAAAACAGTAGGGATACTTACCGAAAT
GCAAGCTGAGGAGGATCGAGTGCGCTCCGTGATTATTGGTATTGGCATTAATGTAAATCAGCAACCCAAT
GATTTCCCCGATGAGCTCAAGGACATTGCGACGAGTCTGTCCCAGGCAGCTGGGGAAAAGATCGACAGGG
CAGGTGTAATCCAGCATATCTTGCTTTGTTTCGAAAAGCGATACCGAGACTACATGACCCACGGTTTCAC
GCCCATCAAGCTCTTGTGGGAGTCATACGCCCTCGGTATTGGCACGAACATGAGGGCGAGAACTCTCAAC
GGGACATTTTACGGTAAGGCGTTGGGTATTGACGACGAAGGGGTACTTTTGTTGGAAACTAATGAAGGCA
TTAAGAAGATATACAGCGCGGACATCAGCCTTAGGTGACCGCAGTTTGAAAAGTAAGGATCCCGCCCCTC
TCCCTCCCCCCCCCCTAACGTTACTGGCCGAAGCCGCTTGGAATAAGGCCGGTGTGCGTTTGTCTATATG
TTATTTTCCACCATATTGCCGTCTTTTGGCAATGTGAGGGCCCGGAAACCTGGCCCTGTCTTCTTGACGA
GCATTCCTAGGGGTCTTTCCCCTCTCGCCAAAGGAATGCAAGGTCTGTTGAATGTCGTGAAGGAAGCAGT
TCCTCTGGAAGCTTCTTGAAGACAAACAACGTCTGTAGCGACCCTTTGCAGGCAGCGGAACCCCCCACCT
GGCGACAGGTGCCTCTGCGGCCAAAAGCCACGTGTATAAGATACACCTGCAAAGGCGGCACAACCCCAGT
GCCACGTTGTGAGTTGGATAGTTGTGGAAAGAGTCAAATGGCTCTCCTCAAGCGTATTCAACAAGGGGCT
GAAGGATGCCCAGAAGGTACCCCATTGTATGGGATCTGATCTGGGGCCTCGGTGCACATGCTTTACATGT
GTTTAGTCGAGGTTAAAAAAACGTCTAGGCCCCCCGAACCACGGGGACGTGGTTTTCCTTTGAAAAACAC
GATGATAAGCTTGCCACAACCCACAAGGAGACGACCTTCCATGACCGAGTACAAGCCCACGGTGCGCCTC
GCCACCCGCGACGACGTCCCCCGGGCCGTACGCACCCTCGCCGCCGCGTTCGCCGACTACCCCGCCACGC
GCCACACCGTCGACCCGGACCGCCACATCGAGCGGGTCACCGAGCTGCAAGAACTCTTCCTCACGCGCGT
CGGGCTCGACATCGGCAAGGTGTGGGTCGCGGACGACGGCGCCGCGGTGGCGGTCTGGACCACGCCGGAG
AGCGTCGAAGCGGGGGCGGTGTTCGCCGAGATCGGCCCGCGCATGGCCGAGTTGAGCGGTTCCCGGCTGG
CCGCGCAGCAACAGATGGAAGGCCTCCTGGCGCCGCACCGGCCCAAGGAGCCCGCGTGGTTCCTGGCCAC
CGTCGGCGTCTCGCCCGACCACCAGGGCAAGGGTCTGGGCAGCGCCGTCGTGCTCCCCGGAGTGGAGGCG
GCCGAGCGCGCCGGGGTGCCCGCCTTCCTGGAGACCTCCGCGCCCCGCAACCTCCCCTTCTACGAGCGGC
TCGGCTTCACCGTCACCGCCGACGTCGAGGTGCCCGAAGGACCGCGCACCTGGTGCATGACCCGCAAGCC
CGGTGCCTAGACGCGTCTGGAACAATCAACCTCTGGATTACAAAATTTGTGAAAGATTGACTGGTATTCT
TAACTATGTTGCTCCTTTTACGCTATGTGGATACGCTGCTTTAATGCCTTTGTATCATGCTATTGCTTCC
CGTATGGCTTTCATTTTCTCCTCCTTGTATAAATCCTGGTTGCTGTCTCTTTATGAGGAGTTGTGGCCCG
TTGTCAGGCAACGTGGCGTGGTGTGCACTGTGTTTGCTGACGCAACCCCCACTGGTTGGGGCATTGCCAC
CACCTGTCAGCTCCTTTCCGGGACTTTCGCTTTCCCCCTCCCTATTGCCACGGCGGAACTCATCGCCGCC
TGCCTTGCCCGCTGCTGGACAGGGGCTCGGCTGTTGGGCACTGACAATTCCGTGGTGTTGTCGGGGAAGC
TGACGTCCTTTCCATGGCTGCTCGCCTGTGTTGCCACCTGGATTCTGCGCGGGACGTCCTTCTGCTACGT
CCCTTCGGCCCTCAATCCAGCGGACCTTCCTTCCCGCGGCCTGCTGCCGGCTCTGCGGCCTCTTCCGCGT
CTTCGCCTTCGCCCTCAGACGAGTCGGATCTCCCTTTGGGCCGCCTCCCCGCCTGGAATTAATTCTGCAG
TCGAGACCTAGAAAAACATGGAGCAATCACAAGTAGCAATACAGCAGCTACCAATGCTGATTGTGCCTGG
CTAGAAGCACAAGAGGAGGAGGAGGTGGGTTTTCCAGTCACACCTCAGGTACCTTTAAGACCAATGACTT
ACAAGGCAGCTGTAGATCTTAGCCACTTTTTAAAAGAAAAGAGGGGACTGGAAGGGCTAATTCACTCCCA
ACGAAGACAAGATATCCTTGATCTGTGGATCTACCACACACAAGGCTACTTCCCTGATTAGCAGAACTAC
ACACCAGGGCCAGGGGTCAGATATCCACTGACCTTTGGATGGTGCTACAAGCTAGTACCAGTTGAGCCAG
ATAAGGTAGAAGAGGCCAATAAAGGAGAGAACACCAGCTTGTTACACCCTGTGAGCCTGCATGGGATGGA
TGACCCGGAGAGAGAAGTGTTAGAGTGGAGGTTTGACAGCCGCCTAGCATTTCATCACGTGGCCCGAGAG
CTGCATCCGGAGTACTTCAAGAACTGCTGATATCGAGCTTGCTACAAGGGACTTTCCGCTGGGGACTTTC
CAGGGAGGCGTGGCCTGGGCGGGACTGGGGAGTGGCGAGCCCTCAGATCCTGCATATAAGCAGCTGCTTT
TTGCCTGTACTGGGTCTCTCTGGTTAGACCAGATCTGAGCCTGGGAGCTCTCTGGCTAACTAGGGAACCC
ACTGCTTAAGCCTCAATAAAGCTTGCCTTGAGTGCTTCAAGTAGTGTGTGCCCGTCTGTTGTGTGACTCT
GGTAACTAGAGATCCCTCAGACCCTTTTAGTCAGTGTGGAAAATCTCTAGCAGTAGTAGTTCATGTCATC
TTATTATTCAGTATTTATAACTTGCAAAGAAATGAATATCAGAGAGTGAGAGGCCTTGACATTGCTAGCG
TTTACCGTCGACCTCTAGCTAGAGCTTGGCGTAATCATGGTCATAGCTGTTTCCTGTGTGAAATTGTTAT
CCGCTCACAATTCCACACAACATACGAGCCGGAAGCATAAAGTGTAAAGCCTGGGGTGCCTAATGAGTGA
GCTAACTCACATTAATTGCGTTGCGCTCACTGCCCGCTTTCCAGTCGGGAAACCTGTCGTGCCAGCTGCA
TTAATGAATCGGCCAACGCGCGGGGAGAGGCGGTTTGCGTATTGGGCGCTCTTCCGCTTCCTCGCTCACT
GACTCGCTGCGCTCGGTCGTTCGGCTGCGGCGAGCGGTATCAGCTCACTCAAAGGCGGTAATACGGTTAT
CCACAGAATCAGGGGATAACGCAGGAAAGAACATGTGAGCAAAAGGCCAGCAAAAGGCCAGGAACCGTAA
AAAGGCCGCGTTGCTGGCGTTTTTCCATAGGCTCCGCCCCCCTGACGAGCATCACAAAAATCGACGCTCA
AGTCAGAGGTGGCGAAACCCGACAGGACTATAAAGATACCAGGCGTTTCCCCCTGGAAGCTCCCTCGTGC
GCTCTCCTGTTCCGACCCTGCCGCTTACCGGATACCTGTCCGCCTTTCTCCCTTCGGGAAGCGTGGCGCT
TTCTCATAGCTCACGCTGTAGGTATCTCAGTTCGGTGTAGGTCGTTCGCTCCAAGCTGGGCTGTGTGCAC
GAACCCCCCGTTCAGCCCGACCGCTGCGCCTTATCCGGTAACTATCGTCTTGAGTCCAACCCGGTAAGAC
ACGACTTATCGCCACTGGCAGCAGCCACTGGTAACAGGATTAGCAGAGCGAGGTATGTAGGCGGTGCTAC
AGAGTTCTTGAAGTGGTGGCCTAACTACGGCTACACTAGAAGAACAGTATTTGGTATCTGCGCTCTGCTG
AAGCCAGTTACCTTCGGAAAAAGAGTTGGTAGCTCTTGATCCGGCAAACAAACCACCGCTGGTAGCGGTG
GTTTTTTTGTTTGCAAGCAGCAGATTACGCGCAGAAAAAAAGGATCTCAAGAAGATCCTTTGATCTTTTC
TACGGGGTCTGACGCTCAGTGGAACGAAAACTCACGTTAAGGGATTTTGGTCATGAGATTATCAAAAAGG
ATCTTCACCTAGATCCTTTTAAATTAAAAATGAAGTTTTAAATCAATCTAAAGTATATATGAGTAAACTT
GGTCTGACAGTTACCAATGCTTAATCAGTGAGGCACCTATCTCAGCGATCTGTCTATTTCGTTCATCCAT
AGTTGCCTGACTCCCCGTCGTGTAGATAACTACGATACGGGAGGGCTTACCATCTGGCCCCAGTGCTGCA
ATGATACCGCGAGACCCACGCTCACCGGCTCCAGATTTATCAGCAATAAACCAGCCAGCCGGAAGGGCCG
AGCGCAGAAGTGGTCCTGCAACTTTATCCGCCTCCATCCAGTCTATTAATTGTTGCCGGGAAGCTAGAGT
AAGTAGTTCGCCAGTTAATAGTTTGCGCAACGTTGTTGCCATTGCTACAGGCATCGTGGTGTCACGCTCG
TCGTTTGGTATGGCTTCATTCAGCTCCGGTTCCCAACGATCAAGGCGAGTTACATGATCCCCCATGTTGT
GCAAAAAAGCGGTTAGCTCCTTCGGTCCTCCGATCGTTGTCAGAAGTAAGTTGGCCGCAGTGTTATCACT
CATGGTTATGGCAGCACTGCATAATTCTCTTACTGTCATGCCATCCGTAAGATGCTTTTCTGTGACTGGT
GAGTACTCAACCAAGTCATTCTGAGAATAGTGTATGCGGCGACCGAGTTGCTCTTGCCCGGCGTCAATAC
GGGATAATACCGCGCCACATAGCAGAACTTTAAAAGTGCTCATCATTGGAAAACGTTCTTCGGGGCGAAA
ACTCTCAAGGATCTTACCGCTGTTGAGATCCAGTTCGATGTAACCCACTCGTGCACCCAACTGATCTTCA
GCATCTTTTACTTTCACCAGCGTTTCTGGGTGAGCAAAAACAGGAAGGCAAAATGCCGCAAAAAAGGGAA
TAAGGGCGACACGGAAATGTTGAATACTCATACTCTTCCTTTTTCAATATTATTGAAGCATTTATCAGGG
TTATTGTCTCATGAGCGGATACATATTTGAATGTATTTAGAAAAATAAACAAATAGGGGTTCCGCGCACA
TTTCCCCGAAAAGTGCCACCTGACGTCGACGGATCGGGAGATCAACTTGTTTATTGCAGCTTATAATGGT
TACAAATAAAGCAATAGCATCACAAATTTCACAAATAAAGCATTTTTTTCACTGCATTCTAGTTGTGGTT
TGTCCAAACTCATCAATGTATCTTATCATGTCTGGATCAACTGGATAACTCAAGCTAACCAAAATCATCC
CAAACTTCCCACCCCATACCCTATTACCACTGCCAATTACCTGTGGTTTCATTTACTCTAAACCTGTGAT
TCCTCTGAATTATTTTCATTTTAAAGAAATTGTATTTGTTAAATATGTACTACAAACTTAGTAGT
